>Addgene plasmid #133733 | pTRE3G-Bi-gePSI-pGFAP-AcGFP | addgene full sequence | sequence record 265762 | Addgene NGS Result
GTTCCTGGCCTTTTGCTGGCCTTTTGCTCACATGTCCTGCAGGCAGCTGCGCGCTCGCTCGCTCACTGAG
GCCGCCCGGGCGTCGGGCGACCTTTGGTCGCCCGGCCTCAGTGAGCGAGCGAGCGCGCAGAGAGGGAGTG
GCCAACTCCATCACTAGGGGTTCCTGCGGCAATTCAGTCGATAACTATAACGGTCCTAAGGTAGCGATTT
AAATACGCGCTCTCTTAAGGTAGCCCCGGGACGCGTCAATTGCATGAAGAATCTGCTTAGGGTTAGGCGT
TTTGCTGCCACCTGACGTCGGCAGTGAAAAAAATGCTTTATTTGTGAAATTTGTGATGCTATTGCTTTAT
TTGTAACCATTATAAGCTGCAATAAACAAGTTAACAACAACAATTGCATTCATTTTATGTTTCAGGTTCA
GGGGGAGGTGTGGGAGGTTTTTTAAAGCAAGTAAAACCTCTACAAATGTGGTATGGCTGATTATGATCCT
CTAGACTGCAGACTAGTTCATTGAAAGTACAAGTTCTCTGAACCAGCTTTTTTGTAGAGAGATGTTATGC
TTTCCTGGGCACAAGACATTGGCAGCTTGTAAAGTTCGTCCATTCCGTGTGTTATCCCAGCCGCCGCAGT
AGTTTGATTCTTAACGAGCGCAACGATCCTCGCTGCTTCGTTCTTATCCTTGATGCCAAGCTTCTGCATG
TCGGGGATCACAGCGGTGGGGTGGTCAGCCCACTCGAAGGCCGCCTTGGAGATCCTGTCCCACTTCTGCA
CCTGCTTCCCCTGCGTCACGGTCAAGGTCACCCCGTGCTGGCTGTTGAACCCCGCGTCCACCGTGCGGGA
CACGGTGTTGAACCGCAGCCCCTCGCACACCATGACCACCAGCTTCACCAGCTTGCTCTTCGTGTCGGCC
TGTGGGTCAGCCGCCATGGTGAATTCTCCAGGCGATCTGACGGTTCACTAAACGAGCTCTGCTTATATAG
GCCTCCCACCGTACACGCCACCTCGACATACTCGAGTTTACTCCCTATCAGTGATAGAGAACGTATGAAG
AGTTTACTCCCTATCAGTGATAGAGAACGTATGCAGACTTTACTCCCTATCAGTGATAGAGAACGTATAA
GGAGTTTACTCCCTATCAGTGATAGAGAACGTATGACCAGTTTACTCCCTATCAGTGATAGAGAACGTAT
CTACAGTTTACTCCCTATCAGTGATAGAGAACGTATATCCAGTTTACTCCCTATCAGTGATAGAGAACGT
ATAAGCTTTAGGCGTGTACGGTGGGCGCCTATAAAAGCAGAGCTCGTTTAGTGAACCGTCAGATCGCCTG
GAGCAATTCCACAACACTTTTGTCTTATACCAACTTTCCGTACCACTTCCTACCCTCGTAAAGTCGACAC
CGGGGCCCAGATCTATGAAGTTCACTGAAATCTTCCCCGTGGAGGACGCGAACTACCCTTACAGCGCCTT
CATCGCGTCGGTCCGGAAAGACGTGATCAAACACTGCACCGACCATAAAGGGATCTTCCAGCCCGTGCTG
CCACCGGAGAAGAAGGTCCCGGAGCTATGGTTGTACACAGAGCTCAAAACTAGGACCAGCTCCATCACGC
TCGCCATACGCATGGACAACCTGTACCTCGTGGGCTTCAGGACCCCGGGCGGGGTGTGGTGGGAGTTCGG
CAAGGACGGCGACACCCACCTCCTCGGCGACAACCCCAGGTGGCTCGGCTTCGGCGGCAGGTACCAGGAC
CTCATCGGCAACAAGGGTCTGGAGACCGTCACCATGGGCCGCGCCGAAATGACCAGGGCCGTCAACGACC
TGGCGAAGAAGAAGAAGTGAGCGGCCGCCGGCGATATCTCCAGAGGATCATAATCAGCCATACCACATTT
GTAGAGGTTTTACTTGCTTTAAAAAACCTCCCACACCTCCCCCTGAACCTGAAACATAAAATGAATGCAA
TTGTTGTTGTTAACTTGTTTATTGCAGCTTATAATGGTTACAAATAAAGCAATAGCATCACAAATTTCAC
AAATAAAGCATTTTTTTCACTGCCCCGAGCTTCCTCGCTCACTGACTCGCTGCGCTCGGTCGTTCGGCTG
CGGCGAGCGGTATCAGCTCACTCAAAGGGTCTGTAAGCTGAAGACCTGGCAGTGCTGAGCTGGTCAGCCC
CCAGGACCTCCTTTTGTGCCCACGAGTGAATCACCTTGGCATAGACATAATGGTCAGGGGTGGGCACGCA
GCCTGCTTCCCGCTGTGCTCCAGGCCTCCTTCGATGCTTTCCGAGAAGTCTATTGAGCTGGGAGCTTGTA
CTGCACCCGGGGCTGACATCCTGGCATCCTGGGATAAAAGCAGCCCACGGGGCTGCCCTTGCCATATGCC
TCACTGGCGGCAGAGAACAAGGCTCTATTCAGCGAGTACCCTGGAGTAGACACCAGAAGCCCAAGCATGG
GCAGAGGAAGGCAGGGGTTGGGGGGAGCAGAGCTGTCTGTGTTCCAGAAGCCCAAGGACACAGATGGCTA
AGGCGCCTGGGAGAGGGACCTGAGTGGAAGAGATAGATGGGCCTGAAGTCTCAAGCAGCAACAGCCTCCT
CCCCGCCATTGGTGAGGGTGGGGTTTGGTTTCCCGGACCTACATATCCCTCAGAGGCCTGGTGTGTAGGA
ATTTAAAGGGGGTAAATCTCCTGAGAGAATGAGGGGTACCCAGGAAGACGGGGTGTTACAGAAAGAAAGA
CTCCAGCATGCACAGCCAACTCATTCAAAACTACTCTGTCAGGGGCTGCCAGGGGCCAGGCTCGGGGTGG
GGGGTGGGGGGCAACGAGAAGCTGGATCAGGGAGAAATGGCCCACTAGGCTGGATAAGAGGCCACAGAGG
GGCTCAGGAATGAAGCCTGCTGTCTTACCCTATTAGGATCTGCGTGCATACCTTCTGCCGTGCACTCTAA
ACACACAGCCAGAGGCTCAAGTTGACCCTGGAGTCACAGAGAGGGCTCCAACCTTAGCCCTCCACTCCTG
AACTCCAGGAATGAGAAGATAGAGTTGGAGAGATTCAGGGGAGAGGACTCTGTTGAGAATGGGGGTCACA
GGAAACTGTAATATAGGTTGATCCCGGAGGAAGGGAATAGGTTCTTCAAGTTCCTAGCATCTCACAGGCC
CCCAGAGAAGGACAGAGTTGGGGTGGTCCTGGCTTACAGGCTCTAAGAACTGGAAGCTGATTACCCCACC
GAGCTGTGCACTCTCTGTCTCTGTCTCTGTGTGTGCGCTCGTGCACACTTATCACACAAATGTTCATGTG
TGTGCACATACATGTGTTGAGACCAGAGGTCAACCTCAGGCACTGTTGCCTTGGTTTTCTGAGAGAGCAT
TTCTCTCTGGATCTGGAACTCGCCAATTAGTGAGAGCCAGGAAGTCTGCTGATTTTCACTGCCCAGCACT
GGAGTTTACAAGTATGCACTGTCAACCCAGGCCTTTTGTATTCATTCTGCAGCTAGAACTTGGGTGGGTC
TTCATGCTTGACAGGCAAGCAATTTATGGACTAAGCTGTTCCCTCGGCCCTCTCTTGACCCATTTACCAG
AAAGGGGGTTCCTTGATCAATGGCGAAGCCAGGCTGGTGTTCCCAAGAAAGCCTTGACTCTGGGTACAGT
GACCTCAGTGGGGTGAGAGGAGTTCTCCCCCTAGCTGGGCTGGGGCCCAGCTCCACCCCCTCAGGCTATT
CAATGGGGGTGCTTCCAGGAAGTCAGGGGCAGATTTAGTCCAACCCGTTCCTCCATAAAGGCCCTGACAT
CCCAGGAGCCAGCAGAGGCAGGGCACCATGGTGAGCAAGGGCGCCGAGCTGTTCACCGGCATCGTGCCCA
TCCTGATCGAGCTGAATGGCGATGTGAATGGCCACAAGTTCAGCGTGAGCGGCGAGGGCGAGGGCGATGC
CACCTACGGCAAGCTGACCCTGAAGTTCATCTGCACCACCGGCAAGCTGCCTGTGCCCTGGCCCACCCTG
GTGACCACCCTGAGCTACGGCGTGCAGTGCTTCTCACGCTACCCCGATCACATGAAGCAGCACGACTTCT
TCAAGAGCGCCATGCCTGAGGGCTACATCCAGGAGCGCACCATCTTCTTCGAGGATGACGGCAACTACAA
GTCGCGCGCCGAGGTGAAGTTCGAGGGCGATACCCTGGTGAATCGCATCGAGCTGACCGGCACCGATTTC
AAGGAGGATGGCAACATCCTGGGCAATAAGATGGAGTACAACTACAACGCCCACAATGTGTACATCATGA
CCGACAAGGCCAAGAATGGCATCAAGGTGAACTTCAAGATCCGCCACAACATCGAGGATGGCAGCGTGCA
GCTGGCCGACCACTACCAGCAGAATACCCCCATCGGCGATGGCCCTGTGCTGCTGCCCGATAACCACTAC
CTGTCCACCCAGAGCGCCCTGTCCAAGGACCCCAACGAGAAGCGCGATCACATGATCTACTTCGGCTTCG
TGACCGCCGCCGCCATCACCCACGGCATGGATGAGCTGTACAAGTGAAACCCGCTGATCAGCCTCGACTG
TGCCTTCTAGTTGCCAGCCATCTGTTGTTTGCCCCTCCCCCGTGCCTTCCTTGACCCTGGAAGGTGCCAC
TCCCACTGTCCTTTCCTAATAAAATGAGGAAATTGCATCGCATTGTCTGAGTAGGTGTCATTCTATTCTG
GGGGGTGGGGTGGGGCAGGACAGCAAGGGGGAGGATTGGGAAGACAATAGCAGGCATGCTGGGGATGCGG
TGGGCTCTATGGCTTCTGAGGCGGAAAGAACCAGATCCTCTCTTAAGGTAGCATCGAGATTTAAATTAGG
GATAACAGGGTAATGGCGCGGGCCGCAGGAACCCCTAGTGATGGAGTTGGCCACTCCCTCTCTGCGCGCT
CGCTCGCTCACTGAGGCCGGGCGACCAAAGGTCGCCCGACGCCCGGGCTTTGCCCGGGCGGCCTCAGTGA
GCGAGCGAGCGCGCAGCTGCCTGCAGGGGCGCCTGATGCGGTATTTTCTCCTTACGCATCTGTGCGGTAT
TTCACACCGCATA
[95 nt withheld, positions 5054-5148]
T
[46 nt withheld, positions 5150-5195]
C
[141 nt withheld, positions 5197-5337]
CCTTTGACGTTGGAGTCCACGTTCTTT
[37 nt withheld, positions 5365-5401]
ACTCTATCTCGGGCTATTCTTTTGATTTATAAGGGATTTTGCCGATTTCGGTCTATTGGTTAAAAAATGA
GCTGATTTAACAAAAATTTAACGCGAATTTTAACAAAATATTAACGTTTACAATTTTATGGTGCACTCTC
AGTACAATCTGCTCTGATGCCGCATAGTTAAGCCAGCCCCGACACCCGCCAACACCCGCTGACGCGCCCT
GACGGGCTTGTCTGCTCCCGGCATCCGCTTACAGACAAGCTGTGACCGTCTCCGGGAGCTGCATGTGTCA
GAGGTTTTCACCGTCATCACCGAAACGCGCGAGACGAAAGGGCCTCGTGATACGCCTATTTTTATAGGTT
AATGTCATGATAATAATGGTTTCTTAGACGTCAGGTGGCACTTTTCGGGGAAATGTGCGCGGAACCCCTA
TTTGTTTATTTTTCTAAATACATTCAAATATGTATCCGCTCATGAGACAATAACCCTGATAAATGCTTCA
ATAATATTGAAAAAGGAAGAGTATGAGTATTCAACATTTCCGTGTCGCCCTTATTCCCTTTTTTGCGGCA
TTTTGCCTTCCTGTTTTTGCTCACCCAGAAACGCTGGTGAAAGTAAAAGATGCTGAAGATCAGTTGGGTG
CACGAGTGGGTTACATCGAACTGGATCTCAACAGCGGTAAGATCCTTGAGAGTTTTCGCCCCGAAGAACG
TTTTCCAATGATGAGCACTTTTAAAGTTCTGCTATGTGGCGCGGTATTATCCCGTATTGACGCCGGGCAA
GAGCAACTCGGTCGCCGCATACACTATTCTCAGAATGACTTGGTTGAGTACTCACCAGTCACAGAAAAGC
ATCTTACGGATGGCATGACAGTAAGAGAATTATGCAGTGCTGCCATAACCATGAGTGATAACACTGCGGC
CAACTTACTTCTGACAACGATCGGAGGACCGAAGGAGCTAACCGCTTTTTTGCACAACATGGGGGATCAT
GTAACTCGCCTTGATCGTTGGGAACCGGAGCTGAATGAAGCCATACCAAACGACGAGCGTGACACCACGA
TGCCTGTAGCAATGGCAACAACGTTGCGCAAACTATTAACTGGCGAACTACTTACTCTAGCTTCCCGGCA
ACAATTAATAGACTGGATGGAGGCGGATAAAGTTGCAGGACCACTTCTGCGCTCGGCCCTTCCGGCTGGC
TGGTTTATTGCTGATAAATCTGGAGCCGGTGAGCGTGGGTCTCGCGGTATCATTGCAGCACTGGGGCCAG
ATGGTAAGCCCTCCCGTATCGTAGTTATCTACACGACGGGGAGTCAGGCAACTATGGATGAACGAAATAG
ACAGATCGCTGAGATAGGTGCCTCACTGATTAAGCATTGGTAACTGTCAGACCAAGTTTACTCATATATA
CTTTAGATTGATTTAAAACTTCATTTTTAATTTAAAAGGATCTAGGTGAAGATCCTTTTTGATAATCTCA
TGACCAAAATCCCTTAACGTGAGTTTTCGTTCCACTGAGCGTCAGACCCCGTAGAAAAGATCAAAGGATC
TTCTTGAGATCCTTTTTTTCTGCGCGTAATCTGCTGCTTGCAAACAAAAAAACCACCGCTACCAGCGGTG
GTTTGTTTGCCGGATCAAGAGCTACCAACTCTTTTTCCGAAGGTAACTGGCTTCAGCAGAGCGCAGATAC
CAAATACTGTTCTTCTAGTGTAGCCGTAGTTAGGCCACCACTTCAAGAACTCTGTAGCACCGCCTACATA
CCTCGCTCTGCTAATCCTGTTACCAGTGGCTGCTGCCAGTGGCGATAAGTCGTGTCTTACCGGGTTGGAC
TCAAGACGATAGTTACCGGATAAGGCGCAGCGGTCGGGCTGAACGGGGGGTTCGTGCACACAGCCCAGCT
TGGAGCGAACGACCTACACCGAACTGAGATACCTACAGCGTGAGCTATGAGAAAGCGCCACGCTTCCCGA
AGGGAGAAAGGCGGACAGGTATCCGGTAAGCGGCAGGGTCGGAACAGGAGAGCGCACGAGGGAGCTTCCA
GGGGGAAACGCCTGGTATCTTTATAGTCCTGTCGGGTTTCGCCACCTCTGACTTGAGCGTCGATTTTTGT
GATGCTCGTCAGGGGGGCGGAGCCTATGGAAAAACGCCAGCAACGCGGCCTTTTTACG
Features (pLannotate 1.2.2; 21 found; start..end, strand, type, name):
     47..74      +  repeat_region  AAV2 ITR (fragment): inverted terminal repeat of adeno-associated virus serotype 2 inverted
    103..130     +  repeat_region  AAV2 ITR (fragment): inverted terminal repeat of adeno-associated virus serotype 2 inverted
    301..382     -  polyA_signal   SV40 poly(A) signal: SV40 polyadenylation signal
    405..488     -  CDS            large T antigen (fragment): large T antigen from SV40 (simian virus 40)
    619..924     -  CDS            CRIP3 (fragment): RIP3_MAIZE - Experimental evidence at protein level: Swiss-Prot protein existence level 1. Possesses features of some constitutive defense agent. The coordinate Opaque-2-controlled synthesis of this protein and the major seed storage proteins (zeins) may provide the germinating seedling with both nutritional benefits and protection against pathogen invasion of the surrounding endosperm. From Zea mays (Maize).
    942..1392    +  promoter       TRE3G BI promoter: 3rd-generation Tet-responsive bidirectional promoter that can be activated by binding of Tet-On® 3G
   1418..1837    +  CDS            CRIP3 (fragment): RIP3_MAIZE - Experimental evidence at protein level: Swiss-Prot protein existence level 1. Possesses features of some constitutive defense agent. The coordinate Opaque-2-controlled synthesis of this protein and the major seed storage proteins (zeins) may provide the germinating seedling with both nutritional benefits and protection against pathogen invasion of the surrounding endosperm. From Zea mays (Maize).
   1866..1949    +  CDS            large T antigen (fragment): large T antigen from SV40 (simian virus 40)
   1972..2053    +  polyA_signal   SV40 poly(A) signal: SV40 polyadenylation signal
   2059..2126    -  rep_origin     RSF ori (fragment): Plasmids containing the RSF 1030 origin of replication can be propagated in E. coli cells that contain additional plasmids with compatible origins.
   3808..4527    +  CDS            AcGFP1: Aequorea coerulescens GFP mammalian codon-optimized
   4548..4772    +  polyA_signal   bGH poly(A) signal: bovine growth hormone polyadenylation signal
   4776..4794    +  promoter       SV40 promoter (fragment): SV40 enhancer and early promoter
   4857..4997    +  repeat_region  AAV2 ITR: inverted terminal repeat of adeno-associated virus serotype 2 inverted
   5002..5053    -  misc_feature   bom (fragment): basis of mobility region from pBR322
   5072..5527    +  rep_origin     f1 ori (sequence partly withheld): f1 bacteriophage origin of replication; arrow indicates direction of (+) strand synthesis
   5528..5577    -  misc_feature   bom (fragment): basis of mobility region from pBR322
   5679..5714    -  CDS            rop (fragment): Rop protein, which maintains plasmids at low copy number; rop
   5809..5913    +  promoter       AmpR promoter: bla
   5914..6774    +  CDS            AmpR: β-lactamase; bla; confers resistance to ampicillin, carbenicillin, and related antibiotics
   6945..7533    +  rep_origin     ori: high-copy-number ColE1/pMB1/pBR322/pUC origin of replication
