[The description below was written by a language model from this plasmid's Addgene catalogue record and pLannotate feature annotations shown in this document.]
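Description:
pTRE3G-Bi-gePSI-pGFAP-AcGFP is an AAV transfer plasmid for mammalian expression, built on the AAV-cDNA6-V5His backbone with its payload placed between AAV2 inverted terminal repeats so that the cassette can be packaged into recombinant AAV particles. In bacteria it is maintained by a high-copy ColE1/pUC-type origin and selected with ampicillin through the β-lactamase gene; an f1 origin is also present. There is no mammalian selectable marker. In the annotated sequence one ITR is detected in full while the other appears only as short fragments. This may reflect the difficulty of sequencing or annotating these repeats, and the record does not resolve it.

The payload has two parts. A third-generation bidirectional Tet-responsive promoter (TRE3G-Bi) drives two divergent coding sequences, the α-chain and β-chain of gePSI, a genetically encoded protein synthesis inhibitor. Both chains derive from Zea mays and are annotated as fragments of the maize ribosome-inactivating protein RIP3. Each ends in an SV40 polyadenylation signal. The β-chain carries a C-terminal murine ornithine decarboxylase degron (ODC36), which promotes rapid turnover of the fused protein. Expression of both chains requires a Tet-On 3G transactivator supplied from elsewhere, since none is annotated on this plasmid.

Downstream, a GFAP promoter drives constitutive AcGFP1 followed by a bGH polyadenylation signal. The promoter itself is not annotated in the feature table but corresponds to the unannotated stretch upstream of AcGFP1. GFAP promoters are commonly used to target astrocytes, so the green reporter marks transduced cells, while inducible gePSI expression allows protein synthesis to be blocked in a cell-type-specific way.
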