Addgene plasmid #133733: pTRE3G-Bi-gePSI-pGFAP-AcGFP
Purpose: Expresses both the gePSI-α-chain and the gePSI-β-chain under control of the inducible bi-directional TRE3G promoter. Expresses constitutively AcGFP under control of a GFAP promoter.
Depositing lab: Erin Schuman. Depositing organization: Max Planck Institute for Brain Research. Publication: A genetically encodable cell-type-specific protein synthesis inhibitor. Heumuller M, Glock C, Rangaraju V, Biever A, Schuman EM. Nat Methods. 2019 Jul 15. pii: 10.1038/s41592-019-0468-x. doi: 10.1038/s41592-019-0468-x. PubMed 31308551.
Backbone
  Vector backbone: AAV-cDNA6-V5His
  Backbone manufacturer: Vector Bioloabs
  Backbone size w/o insert (bp): 6005
  Total vector size (bp): 7571
  Modifications to backbone: The inserts containing the pTRE3G-Bi-gePSI (α-chain and β-chain-ODC36) with SV40 poly(A) and the pGFAP-AcGFP1 were inserted between the AAV2 ITRs.
  Vector type: Mammalian Expression, AAV
  Selectable markers: No selectable marker
Growth in bacteria
  Bacterial resistance: Ampicillin, 100 μg/mL
  Growth temperature: 37°C
  Growth strain: NEB Stable
  Copy number: High Copy
Gene/Insert 1
  Gene/Insert name: gePSI-β-chain
  Species: Zea mays
  Insert size (bp): 420
  Promoter: pTRE3G-Bi
  Tag / fusion protein: murine ornithine decarboxylase - degron (ODC36) (C terminal on insert)
  Cloning method: Gibson Cloning
  Sequencing primers: 5′ pTRE3G_Seq_r: CTCGAGTATGTCGAGGTGG
Gene/Insert 2
  Gene/Insert name: gePSI-α-chain
  Species: Zea mays
  Insert size (bp): 426
  Promoter: pTRE3G-Bi
  Cloning method: Gibson Cloning
  Sequencing primers: 5′ pTRE3G_Seq_f: GAGAACGTATAAGCTTTAGGC
Gene/Insert 3
  Gene/Insert name: AcGFP1
  Species: Aequorea coerulescens
  Insert size (bp): 720
  Promoter: pGFAP
  Cloning method: Gibson Cloning
  Sequencing primers: 5′ -
Terms and licenses: Academic/Nonprofit Terms; Industry Terms: Not Available to Industry
How to cite: pTRE3G-Bi-gePSI-pGFAP-AcGFP was a gift from Erin Schuman (Addgene plasmid # 133733 ; http://n2t.net/addgene:133733 ; RRID:Addgene_133733)
