>Addgene plasmid #133733 | pTRE3G-Bi-gePSI-pGFAP-AcGFP | depositor partial sequence | sequence record 257052 | gePSI-β-chain (1-309 bp) fused to ODC36 (310-420 bp)
ATGGCGGCTGACCCACAGGCCGACACGAAGAGCAAGCTGGTGAAGCTGGTGGTCATGGTGTGCGAGGGGC
TGCGGTTCAACACCGTGTCCCGCACGGTGGACGCGGGGTTCAACAGCCAGCACGGGGTGACCTTGACCGT
GACGCAGGGGAAGCAGGTGCAGAAGTGGGACAGGATCTCCAAGGCGGCCTTCGAGTGGGCTGACCACCCC
ACCGCTGTGATCCCCGACATGCAGAAGCTTGGCATCAAGGATAAGAACGAAGCAGCGAGGATCGTTGCGC
TCGTTAAGAATCAAACTACTGCGGCGGCTGGGATAACACACGGAATGGACGAACTTTACAAGCTGCCAAT
GTCTTGTGCCCAGGAAAGCATAACATCTCTCTACAAAAAAGCTGGTTCAGAGAACTTGTACTTTCAATGA
