>Addgene plasmid #133733 | pTRE3G-Bi-gePSI-pGFAP-AcGFP | depositor partial sequence | sequence record 257053 | gePSI-α-chain
ATGAAGTTCACTGAAATCTTCCCCGTGGAGGACGCGAACTACCCTTACAGCGCCTTCATCGCGTCGGTCC
GGAAAGACGTGATCAAACACTGCACCGACCATAAAGGGATCTTCCAGCCCGTGCTGCCACCGGAGAAGAA
GGTCCCGGAGCTATGGTTGTACACAGAGCTCAAAACTAGGACCAGCTCCATCACGCTCGCCATACGCATG
GACAACCTGTACCTCGTGGGCTTCAGGACCCCGGGCGGGGTGTGGTGGGAGTTCGGCAAGGACGGCGACA
CCCACCTCCTCGGCGACAACCCCAGGTGGCTCGGCTTCGGCGGCAGGTACCAGGACCTCATCGGCAACAA
GGGTCTGGAGACCGTCACCATGGGCCGCGCCGAAATGACCAGGGCCGTCAACGACCTGGCGAAGAAGAAG
AAGTGA
